>Addgene plasmid #201432 | Edc3 1-66-EGFP | addgene full sequence | sequence record 394540 | Addgene NGS Result
CATAATTCGTGTCGCTCAAGGCGCACTCCCGTTCTGGATAATGTTTTTTGCGCCGACATCATAACGGTTC
TGGCAAATATTCTGAAATGAGCTGTTGACAATTAATCATCGGCTCGTATAATGTGTGGAATTGTGAGCGG
ATAACAATTTCACACAGGAAACAGCCAGTCCGTTTAGGTGTTTTCACGAGCACTTCACCAACAAGGACCA
TAGATTATGAAAACTGAAGAAGGTAAACTGGTAATCTGGATTAACGGCGATAAAGGCTATAACGGTCTCG
CTGAAGTCGGTAAGAAATTCGAGAAAGATACCGGAATTAAAGTCACCGTTGAGCATCCGGATAAACTGGA
AGAGAAATTCCCACAGGTTGCGGCAACTGGCGATGGCCCTGACATTATCTTCTGGGCACACGACCGCTTT
GGTGGCTACGCTCAATCTGGCCTGTTGGCTGAAATCACCCCGGACAAAGCGTTCCAGGACAAGCTGTATC
CGTTTACCTGGGATGCCGTACGTTACAACGGCAAGCTGATTGCTTACCCGATCGCTGTTGAAGCGTTATC
GCTGATTTATAACAAAGATCTGCTGCCGAACCCGCCAAAAACCTGGGAAGAGATCCCGGCGCTGGATAAA
GAACTGAAAGCGAAAGGTAAGAGCGCGCTGATGTTCAACCTGCAAGAACCGTACTTCACCTGGCCGCTGA
TTGCTGCTGACGGGGGTTATGCGTTCAAGTATGAAAACGGCAAGTACGACATTAAAGACGTGGGCGTGGA
TAACGCTGGCGCGAAAGCGGGTCTGACCTTCCTGGTTGACCTGATTAAAAACAAACACATGAATGCAGAC
ACCGATTACTCCATCGCAGAAGCTGCCTTTAATAAAGGCGAAACAGCGATGACCATCAACGGCCCGTGGG
CATGGTCCAACATCGACACCAGCAAAGTGAATTATGGTGTAACGGTACTGCCGACCTTCAAGGGTCAACC
ATCCAAACCGTTCGTTGGCGTGCTGAGCGCAGGTATTAACGCCGCCAGTCCGAACAAAGAGCTGGCAAAA
GAGTTCCTCGAAAACTATCTGCTGACTGATGAAGGTCTGGAAGCGGTTAATAAAGACAAACCGCTGGGTG
CCGTAGCGCTGAAGTCTTACGAGGAAGAGTTGGCGAAAGATCCACGTATTGCCGCCACCATGGAAAACGC
CCAGAAAGGTGAAATCATGCCGAACATCCCGCAGATGTCCGCTTTCTGGTATGCCGTGCGTACTGCGGTG
ATCAACGCCGCCAGCGGTCGTCAGACTGTCGATGAAGCCCTGAAAGACGCGCAGACTAATTCGAGCTCGA
ACAACAACAACAATAACAATAACAACAACCTCGGGATCGAGGGAAGGATTTCAGAATTTGAAAACCTGTA
TTTTCAGGGCCATATGTCACAATTTGTTGGTTTCGGAGTACAAGTGGAGCTAAAAGATGGGAAGCTCATT
CAGGGGAAAATTGCCAAAGCAACCTCAAAAGGATTGACTTTAAATGACGTTCAATTCGGCGATGGTGGTA
AATCTCAAGCTTTCAAAGTGAGGGCGTCAAGGCTAAAGGACTTAAAGGTTCTAACTGTTGCCTCTCAATC
CGGATCCGGGTCTGGTTCAGGAATGGCCATGGTGAGCAAGGGCGAGGAGCTGTTCACCGGGGTGGTGCCC
ATCCTGGTCGAGCTGGACGGCGACGTAAACGGCCACAAGTTCAGCGTGTCCGGCGAGGGCGAGGGCGATG
CCACCTACGGCAAGCTGACCCTGAAGTTCATCTGCACCACCGGCAAGCTGCCCGTGCCCTGGCCCACCCT
CGTGACCACCTTGACCTACGGCGTGCAGTGCTTCGCCCGCTACCCCGACCACATGAAGCAGCACGACTTC
TTCAAGTCCGCCATGCCCGAAGGCTACGTCCAGGAGCGCACCATCTTCTTCAAGGACGACGGCAACTACA
AGACCCGCGCCGAGGTGAAGTTCGAGGGCGACACCCTGGTGAACCGCATCGAGCTGAAGGGCATCGACTT
CAAGGAGGACGGCAACATCCTGGGGCACAAGCTGGAGTACAACTACAACAGCCACAAGGTCTATATCACC
GCCGACAAGCAGAAGAACGGCATCAAGGTGAACTTCAAGACCCGCCACAACATCGAGGACGGCAGCGTGC
AGCTCGCCGACCACTACCAGCAGAACACCCCCATCGGCGACGGCCCCGTGCTGCTGCCCGACAACCACTA
CCTGAGCACCCAGTCCAAGCTGAGCAAAGACCCCAACGAGAAGCGCGATCACATGGTCCTGCTGGAGTTC
GTGACCGCCGCCGGGATCACTCTCGGCATGGACGAGCTGTACAAGGGAAGCGGCCGCGAAAACCTGTATT
TTCAGGGCCATCATCATCATCATCACTGAAAGCTTGGCACTGGCCGTCGTTTTACAACGTCGTGACTGGG
AAAACCCTGGCGTTACCCAACTTAATCGCCTTGCAGCACATCCCCCTTTCGCCAGCTGGCGTAATAGCGA
AGAGGCCCGCACCGATCGCCCTTCCCAACAGTTGCGCAGCCTGAATGGCGAATGGCAGCTTGGCTGTTTT
GGCGGATGAGATAAGATTTTCAGCCTGATACAGATTAAATCAGAACGCAGAAGCGGTCTGATAAAACAGA
ATTTGCCTGGCGGCAGTAGCGCGGTGGTCCCACCTGACCCCATGCCGAACTCAGAAGTGAAACGCCGTAG
CGCCGATGGTAGTGTGGGGTCTCCCCATGCGAGAGTAGGGAACTGCCAGGCATCAAATAAAACGAAAGGC
TCAGTCGAAAGACTGGGCCTTTCGTTTTATCTGTTGTTTGTCGGTGAACGCTCTCCTGAGTAGGACAAAT
CCGCCGGGAGCGGATTTGAACGTTGCGAAGCAACGGCCCGGAGGGTGGCGGGCAGGACGCCCGCCATAAA
CTGCCAGGCATCAAATTAAGCAGAAGGCCATCCTGACGGATGGCCTTTTTGCGTTTCTACAAACTCTTTT
GTTTATTTTTCTAAATACATTCAAATATGTATCCGCTCATGAGACAATAACCCTGATAAATGCTTCAATA
ATATTGAAAAAGGAAGAGTATGAGTATTCAACATTTCCGTGTCGCCCTTATTCCCTTTTTTGCGGCATTT
TGCCTTCCTGTTTTTGCTCACCCAGAAACGCTGGTGAAAGTAAAAGATGCTGAAGATCAGTTGGGTGCAC
GAGTGGGTTACATCGAACTGGATCTCAACAGCGGTAAGATCCTTGAGAGTTTTCGCCCCGAAGAACGTTT
CCCAATGATGAGCACTTTTAAAGTTCTGCTATGTGGCGCGGTATTATCCCGTGTTGACGCCGGGCAAGAG
CAACTCGGTCGCCGCATACACTATTCTCAGAATGACTTGGTTGAGTACTCACCAGTCACAGAAAAGCATC
TTACGGATGGCATGACAGTAAGAGAATTATGCAGTGCTGCCATAACCATGAGTGATAACACTGCGGCCAA
CTTACTTCTGACAACGATCGGAGGACCGAAGGAGCTAACCGCTTTTTTGCACAACATGGGGGATCATGTA
ACTCGCCTTGATCGTTGGGAACCGGAGCTGAATGAAGCCATACCAAACGACGAGCGTGACACCACGATGC
CTGTAGCAATGGCAACAACGTTGCGCAAACTATTAACTGGCGAACTACTTACTCTAGCTTCCCGGCAACA
ATTAATAGACTGGATGGAGGCGGATAAAGTTGCAGGACCACTTCTGCGCTCGGCCCTTCCGGCTGGCTGG
TTTATTGCTGATAAATCTGGAGCCGGTGAGCGTGGGTCTCGCGGTATCATTGCAGCACTGGGGCCAGATG
GTAAGCCCTCCCGTATCGTAGTTATCTACACGACGGGGAGTCAGGCAACTATGGATGAACGAAATAGACA
GATCGCTGAGATAGGTGCCTCACTGATTAAGCATTGGTAACTGTCAGACCAAGTTTACTCATATATACTT
TAGATTGATT
[38 nt withheld, positions 4001-4038]
A
[37 nt withheld, positions 4040-4076]
ATTTTGTTAAAATTCGCGTTAAATTTTTGTTAAATCAGCTCATTTTTTAACCAATAGGCCGAAATCGGCA
AAATCCCTTATAAATCAAAAGAATAGCCCGAGATAGGGT
[37 nt withheld, positions 4186-4222]
AAAGAACGTGGACTCCAACGTCAAAGG
[141 nt withheld, positions 4250-4390]
G
[125 nt withheld, positions 4392-4516]
AAAGGATCTAGGTGAAGATCCTTTTTGATAATCTCATGACCAAAATCCCTTAACGTGAGTTTTCGTTCCA
CTGAGCGTCAGACCCCGTAGAAAAGATCAAAGGATCTTCTTGAGATCCTTTTTTTCTGCGCGTAATCTGC
TGCTTGCAAACAAAAAAACCACCGCTACCAGCGGTGGTTTGTTTGCCGGATCAAGAGCTACCAACTCTTT
TTCCGAAGGTAACTGGCTTCAGCAGAGCGCAGATACCAAATACTGTCCTTCTAGTGTAGCCGTAGTTAGG
CCACCACTTCAAGAACTCTGTAGCACCGCCTACATACCTCGCTCTGCTAATCCTGTTACCAGTGGCTGCT
GCCAGTGGCGATAAGTCGTGTCTTACCGGGTTGGACTCAAGACGATAGTTACCGGATAAGGCGCAGCGGT
CGGGCTGAACGGGGGGTTCGTGCACACAGCCCAGCTTGGAGCGAACGACCTACACCGAACTGAGATACCT
ACAGCGTGAGCTATGAGAAAGCGCCACGCTTCCCGAAGGGAGAAAGGCGGACAGGTATCCGGTAAGCGGC
AGGGTCGGAACAGGAGAGCGCACGAGGGAGCTTCCAGGGGGAAACGCCTGGTATCTTTATAGTCCTGTCG
GGTTTCGCCACCTCTGACTTGAGCGTCGATTTTTGTGATGCTCGTCAGGGGGGCGGAGCCTATGGAAAAA
CGCCAGCAACGCGGCCTTTTTACGGTTCCTGGCCTTTTGCTGGCCTTTTGCTCACATGTTCTTTCCTGCG
TTATCCCCTGATTCTGTGGATAACCGTATTACCGCCTTTGAGTGAGCTGATACCGCTCGCCGCAGCCGAA
CGACCGAGCGCAGCGAGTCAGTGAGCGAGGAAGCGGAAGAGCGCCTGATGCGGTATTTTCTCCTTACGCA
TCTGTGCGGTATTTCACACCGCATGTGGTGCACTCTCAGTACACCGCATGTGGTGCACTCTCAGTACAAT
CTGCTCTGATGCCGCATAGTTAAGCCAGTATACACTCCGCTATCGCTACGTGACTGGGTCATGGCTGCGC
CCCGACACCCGCCAACACCCGCTGACGCGCCCTGACGGGCTTGTCTGCTCCCGGCATCCGCTTACAGACA
AGCTGTGACCGTCTCCGGGAGCTGCATGTGTCAGAGGTTTTCACCGTCATCACCGAAACGCGCGAGGCAG
CTGCGGTAAAGCTCATCAGCGTGGTCGTGCAGCGATTCACAGATGTCTGCCTGTTCATCCGCGTCCAGCT
CGTTGAGTTTCTCCAGAAGCGTTAATGTCTGGCTTCTGATAAAGCGGGCCATGTTAAGGGCGGTTTTTTC
CTGTTTGGTCACTGATGCCTCCGTGTAAGGGGGATTTCTGTTCATGGGGGTAATGATACCGATGAAACGA
GAGAGGATGCTCACGATACGGGTTACTGATGATGAACATGCCCGGTTACTGGAACGTTGTGAGGGTAAAC
AACTGGCGGTATGGATGCGGCGGGACCAGAGAAAAATCACTCAGGGTCAATGCCAGCGCTTCGTTAATAC
AGATGTAGGTGTTCCACAGGGTAGCCAGCAGCATCCTGCGATGCAGATCCGGAACATAATGGTGCAGGGC
GCTGACTTCCGCGTTTCCAGACTTTACGAAACACGGAAACCGAAGACCATTCATGTTGTTGCTCAGGTCG
CAGACGTTTTGCAGCAGCAGTCGCTTCACGTTCGCTCGCGTATCGGTGATTCATTCTGCTAACCAGTAAG
GCAACCCCGCCAGCCTAGCCGGGTCCTCAACGACAGGAGCACGATCATGCGCACCCGTGGCCAGGACCCA
ACGCTGCCCGAAATTCCGACACCATCGAATGGTGCAAAACCTTTCGCGGTATGGCATGATAGCGCCCGGA
AGAGAGTCAATTCAGGGTGGTGAATGTGAAACCAGTAACGTTATACGATGTCGCAGAGTATGCCGGTGTC
TCTTATCAGACCGTTTCCCGCGTGGTGAACCAGGCCAGCCACGTTTCTGCGAAAACGCGGGAAAAAGTGG
AAGCGGCGATGGCGGAGCTGAATTACATTCCCAACCGCGTGGCACAACAACTGGCGGGCAAACAGTCGTT
GCTGATTGGCGTTGCCACCTCCAGTCTGGCCCTGCACGCGCCGTCGCAAATTGTCGCGGCGATTAAATCT
CGCGCCGATCAACTGGGTGCCAGCGTGGTGGTGTCGATGGTAGAACGAAGCGGCGTCGAAGCCTGTAAAG
CGGCGGTGCACAATCTTCTCGCGCAACGCGTCAGTGGGCTGATCATTAACTATCCGCTGGATGACCAGGA
TGCCATTGCTGTGGAAGCTGCCTGCACTAATGTTCCGGCGTTATTTCTTGATGTCTCTGACCAGACACCC
ATCAACAGTATTATTTTCTCCCATGAAGACGGTACGCGACTGGGCGTGGAGCATCTGGTCGCATTGGGTC
ACCAGCAAATCGCGCTGTTAGCGGGCCCATTAAGTTCTGTCTCGGCGCGTCTGCGTCTGGCTGGCTGGCA
TAAATATCTCACTCGCAATCAAATTCAGCCGATAGCGGAACGGGAAGGCGACTGGAGTGCCATGTCCGGT
TTTCAACAAACCATGCAAATGCTGAATGAGGGCATCGTTCCCACTGCGATGCTGGTTGCCAACGATCAGA
TGGCGCTGGGCGCAATGCGCGCCATTACCGAGTCCGGGCTGCGCGTTGGTGCGGATATCTCGGTAGTGGG
ATACGACGATACCGAAGACAGCTCATGTTATATCCCGCCGTTAACCACCATCAAACAGGATTTTCGCCTG
CTGGGGCAAACCAGCGTGGACCGCTTGCTGCAACTCTCTCAGGGCCAGGCGGTGAAGGGCAATCAGCTGT
TGCCCGTCTCACTGGTGAAAAGAAAAACCACCCTGGCGCCCAATACGCAAACCGCCTCTCCCCGCGCGTT
GGCCGATTCATTAATGCAGCTGGCACGACAGGTTTCCCGACTGGAAAGCGGGCAGTGAGCGCAACGCAAT
TAATGTAAGTTAGCTCACTCATTAGGCACAATTCTCATGTTTGACAGCTTATCATCGACTGCACGGTGCA
CCAATGCTTCTGGCGTCAGGCAGCCATCGGAAGCTGTGGTATGGCTGTGCAGGTCGTAAATCACTG
Features (pLannotate 1.2.2; 24 found; start..end, strand, type, name):
     95..123     +  promoter       tac promoter: strong E. coli promoter; hybrid between the trp and lac UV5 promoters
    131..147     +  protein_bind   lac operator: The lac repressor binds to the lac operator to inhibit transcription in E. coli. This inhibition can be relieved by adding lactose or isopropyl-β-D-thiogalactopyranoside (IPTG). lac repressor encoded by lacI
    217..1317    +  CDS            MBP: maltose binding protein from E. coli; malE (mutated); This version of the gene does not encode a signal sequence, so MBP will remain in the cytosol.
   1390..1410    +  CDS            TEV site: tobacco etch virus (TEV) protease recognition and cleavage site
   1414..1614    +  CDS            EDC3 (fragment): EDC3_YEAST - Also known as LSM16. Experimental evidence at protein level: Swiss-Prot protein existence level 1. Stimulates decapping of both stable and unstable mRNA during mRNA decay. Does not affect nonsense-mediated mRNA decay. Required for normal P-body assembly. From Saccharomyces cerevisiae (strain ATCC 204508 / S288c) (Baker's yeast).
   1639..2355    +  CDS            mEmerald: mEmerald is a basic (constitutively fluorescent) green fluorescent protein published in 1998, derived from Aequorea victoria. It is reported to be a very rapidly-maturing monomer with moderate acid sensitivity.
   2368..2388    +  CDS            TEV site: tobacco etch virus (TEV) protease recognition and cleavage site
   2389..2405    +  CDS            capTEV™ (fragment): composite tag for in vivo biotinylation, TEV protease cleavage, and 6xHis tagging
   2418..2572    +  CDS            lacZα (fragment): LacZα fragment of β-galactosidase; lacZ fragment
   2665..2780    +  ncRNA          5S rRNA: Accession: RF00001 - 5S ribosomal RNA
   2784..2870    +  terminator     rrnB T1 terminator: Escherichia coli rrnB; transcription terminator T1 from the E. coli rrnB gene
   2962..2989    +  terminator     rrnB T2 terminator: transcription terminator T2 from the E. coli rrnB gene
   3008..3099    +  promoter       AmpR promoter: bla
   3100..3960    +  CDS            AmpR: β-lactamase; bla; confers resistance to ampicillin, carbenicillin, and related antibiotics
   4002..4515    -  rep_origin     M13 ori (sequence partly withheld): M13 bacteriophage origin of replication; arrow indicates direction of (+) strand synthesis
   4626..5214    +  rep_origin     ori: high-copy-number ColE1/pMB1/pBR322/pUC origin of replication
   5400..5469    -  misc_feature   bom (fragment): basis of mobility region from pBR322
   5467..5565    -  misc_feature   bom (fragment): basis of mobility region from pBR322
   5667..5858    -  CDS            rop: Rop protein, which maintains plasmids at low copy number; rop
   5875..6255    +  CDS            YPB1_ECOLX: Protein predicted: Swiss-Prot protein existence level 4. From Escherichia coli.
   6354..6431    +  promoter       lacIq promoter: lacI (mutant); In the lacIq allele, a single base change in the promoter boosts expression of the lacI gene about 10-fold.
   6432..7514    +  CDS            lacI: lac repressor; lacI; The lac repressor binds to the lac operator to inhibit transcription in E. coli. This inhibition can be relieved by adding lactose or isopropyl-β-D-thiogalactopyranoside (IPTG).
   7527..7548    +  protein_bind   CAP binding site: CAP binding activates transcription in the presence of cAMP. E. coli catabolite activator protein
   7567..7584    +  promoter       tet promoter (fragment): E. coli promoter for tetracycline efflux protein gene
