[The description below was written by a language model from this plasmid's Addgene catalogue record and pLannotate feature annotations shown in this document.]
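Description:
Edc3 1-66-EGFP is a bacterial expression plasmid built on the MTTH-EGFP backbone for producing an N-terminal fragment of the Saccharomyces cerevisiae decapping enhancer Edc3 (also called Dcp3 or Lsm16) in E. coli. The sequenced record is about 7.7 kb. It is maintained through a ColE1/pMB1-type origin and selected with ampicillin via the bla gene. The catalogue lists it as high copy, although the feature table also annotates a rop gene and pBR322 bom fragments, which are normally associated with lower copy number. An M13 phage origin is also present, and the backbone carries lacI under the lacIq promoter, so the plasmid supplies its own repressor.

The payload is a single fusion reading frame driven by the tac promoter with a downstream lac operator, making expression repressible by LacI and inducible with IPTG. In order, it encodes a cytosolic maltose-binding protein lacking its signal sequence, a TEV protease site, residues 1–66 of Edc3 (a 198 bp insert cloned between retained NdeI and BamHI sites), a green fluorescent protein, a second TEV site and a 6xHis tag. The catalogue calls the fluorescent protein EGFP, whereas the automated annotation matched it to the closely related variant mEmerald. A residual lacZα fragment and the rrnB T1 and T2 terminators follow the coding region. The MBP and His tags flanking the product allow affinity purification from either end, and TEV cleavage should remove both, leaving the Edc3 fragment fused to the fluorescent protein. The associated work concerns quantitative reconstitution of yeast RNA processing bodies, which fits use as a source of fluorescently labelled recombinant protein for in vitro studies.
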