Addgene plasmid #201432: Edc3 1-66-EGFP
Purpose: Bacterial protein expression of Edc3 1-66
Depositing lab: Michael Rosen. Depositing organization: University of Texas Southwestern Medical Center. Publication: Quantitative reconstitution of yeast RNA processing bodies. Currie SL, Xing W, Muhlrad D, Decker CJ, Parker R, Rosen MK. Proc Natl Acad Sci U S A. 2023 Apr 4;120(14):e2214064120. doi: 10.1073/pnas.2214064120. Epub 2023 Mar 27. PubMed 36972455.
Backbone
  Vector backbone: MTTH-EGFP
  Backbone size w/o insert (bp): 7400
  Vector type: Bacterial Expression
Growth in bacteria
  Bacterial resistance: Ampicillin, 100 μg/mL
  Growth temperature: 37°C
  Growth strain: DH5alpha
  Copy number: High Copy
Gene/Insert
  Gene/Insert name: Edc3
  Species: S. cerevisiae (budding yeast)
  Insert size (bp): 198
  Mutation: aa 1-66 only
  Entrez Gene: EDC3 (a.k.a. DCP3, LSM16)
  Promoter: tac
  Tag / fusion protein: MBP, TEV (N terminal on backbone); EGFP, TEV, 6xHis (C terminal on backbone)
  Cloning method: Restriction Enzyme; 5′ cloning site NdeI (not destroyed); 3′ cloning site BamHI (not destroyed)
  Sequencing primers: 5′ GGTCGTCAGACTGTCGATGAAGCC; 3′ CAGGAAACAGCTATGACC
Resource information
  A portion of this plasmid was derived from a plasmid made by: gene insert was a gift from Roy Parker (University of Colorado Boulder)
Terms and licenses: Academic/Nonprofit Terms; Industry Terms: Not Available to Industry
How to cite: Edc3 1-66-EGFP was a gift from Michael Rosen (Addgene plasmid # 201432 ; http://n2t.net/addgene:201432 ; RRID:Addgene_201432)
